>Addgene plasmid #103261 | LSB-hsa-miR-152-5p | depositor full sequence | sequence record 195571 | Full Sequence
AATTGAGGGGATAACGCAGGAAAGAACATGTGAGCAAAAGGCCAGCAAAAGGCCAGGAACCGTAAAAAGG
CCGCGTTGCTGGCGTTTTTCCATAGGCTCCGCCCCCCTGACGAGCATCACAAAAATCGACGCTCAAGTCA
GAGGTGGCGAAACCCGACAGGACTATAAAGATACCAGGCGTTTCCCCCTGGAAGCTCCCTCGTGCGCTCT
CCTGTTCCGACCCTGCCGCTTACCGGATACCTGTCCGCCTTTCTCCCTTCGGGAAGCGTGGCGCTTTCTC
ATAGCTCACGCTGTAGGTATCTCAGTTCGGTGTAGGTCGTTCGCTCCAAGCTGGGCTGTGTGCACGAACC
CCCCGTTCAGCCCGACCGCTGCGCCTTATCCGGTAACTATCGTCTTGAGTCCAACCCGGTAAGACACGAC
TTATCGCCACTGGCAGCAGCCACTGGTAACAGGATTAGCAGAGCGAGGTATGTAGGCGGTGCTACAGAGT
TCTTGAAGTGGTGGCCTAACTACGGCTACACTAGAAGAACAGTATTTGGTATCTGCGCTCTGCTGAAGCC
AGTTACCTTCGGAAAAAGAGTTGGTAGCTCTTGATCCGGCAAACAAACCACCGCTGGTAGCGGTGGTTTT
TTTGTTTGCAAGCAGCAGATTACGCGCAGAAAAAAAGGATCTCAAGAAGATCCTTTGATCTTTTCTACGG
GGTCTGACGCTCAGTGGAACGAAAACTCACGTTAAGGGATTTTGGTCATGAGATTATCAAAAAGGATCTT
CACCTAGATCCTTTTAAATTAAAAATGAAGTTTTAAATCAATCTAAAGTATATATGAGTAAACTTGGTCT
GACAGTTACCAATGCTTAATCAGTGAGGCACCTATCTCAGCGATCTGTCTATTTCGTTCATCCATAGTTG
CCTGACTCCCCGTCGTGTAGATAACTACGATACGGGAGGGCTTACCATCTGGCCCCAGTGCTGCAATGAT
ACCGCGAGAACCACGCTCACCGGCTCCAGATTTATCAGCAATAAACCAGCCAGCCGGAAGGGCCGAGCGC
AGAAGTGGTCCTGCAACTTTATCCGCCTCCATCCAGTCTATTAATTGTTGCCGGGAAGCTAGAGTAAGTA
GTTCGCCAGTTAATAGTTTGCGCAACGTTGTTGCCATTGCTACAGGCATCGTGGTGTCACGCTCGTCGTT
TGGTATGGCTTCATTCAGCTCCGGTTCCCAACGATCAAGGCGAGTTACATGATCCCCCATGTTGTGCAAA
AAAGCGGTTAGCTCCTTCGGTCCTCCGATCGTTGTCAGAAGTAAGTTGGCCGCAGTGTTATCACTCATGG
TTATGGCAGCACTGCATAATTCTCTTACTGTCATGCCATCCGTAAGATGCTTTTCTGTGACTGGTGAGTA
CTCAACCAAGTCATTCTGAGAATAGTGTATGCGGCGACCGAGTTGCTCTTGCCCGGCGTCAATACGGGAT
AATACCGCGCCACATAGCAGAACTTTAAAAGTGCTCATCATTGGAAAACGTTCTTCGGGGCGAAAACTCT
CAAGGATCTTACCGCTGTTGAGATCCAGTTCGATGTAACCCACTCGTGCACCCAACTGATCTTCAGCATC
TTTTACTTTCACCAGCGTTTCTGGGTGAGCAAAAACAGGAAGGCAAAATGCCGCAAAAAAGGGAATAAGG
GCGACACGGAAATGTTGAATACTCATACTCTTCCTTTTTCAATATTATTGAAGCATTTATCAGGGTTATT
GTCTCATGAGCGGATACATATTTGAATGTAGCTCCGAATTTCTCGAGGGCTTGTCGACGACGGCGGTCTC
CGTCGTCAGGATCATGAATTCGACCCGCCTGCCACCATGACCGAGTACAAGCCCACGGTGCGCCTCGCCA
CCCGCGACGACGTCCCCCGGGCCGTACGCACCCTCGCCGCCGCGTTCGCCGACTACCCCGCCACGCGCCA
CACCGTCGACCCGGACCGCCACATCGAGCGGGTCACCGAGCTGCAAGAACTCTTCCTCACGCGCGTCGGG
CTCGACATCGGCAAGGTGTGGGTCGCGGACGACGGCGCCGCGGTGGCGGTCTGGACCACGCCGGAGAGCG
TCGAAGCGGGGGCGGTGTTCGCCGAGATCGGCCCGCGCATGGCCGAGTTGAGCGGTTCCCGGCTGGCCGC
GCAGCAACAGATGGAAGGCCTCCTGGCGCCGCACCGGCCCAAGGAGCCCGCGTGGTTCCTGGCCACCGTC
GGCGTCTCGCCCGACCACCAGGGCAAGGGTCTGGGCAGCGCCGTCGTGCTCCCCGGAGTGGAGGCGGCCG
AGCGCGCCGGGGTGCCCGCCTTCCTGGAGACATCCGCGCCCCGCAACCTCCCCTTCTACGAGCGGCTCGG
CTTCACCGTCACCGCCGACGTCGAGGTGCCCGAAGGACCGCGCACCTGGTGCATGACCCGCAAGCCCGGT
GCCTGATACGCGTGAATTCACTCCTCAGGTGCAGGCTGCCTATCAGAAGGTGGTGGCTGGTGTGGCCAAT
GCCCTGGCTCACAAATACCACTGAGATCTTTTTCCCTCTGCCAAAAATTATGGGGACATCATGAAGCCCC
TTGAGCATCTGACTTCTGGCTAATAAAGGAAATTTATTTTCATTGCAATAGTGTGTTGGAATTTTTTGTG
TCTCTCACTCGGAAGGACATATGGGAGGGCAAATCATTTAAAACATCAGAATGAGTATTTGGTTTAGAGT
TTGGCAACATATGCCCATATGCTGGCTGCCATGAACAAAGGTTGGCTATAAAGAGGTCATCAGTATATGA
AACAGCCCCCTGCTGTCCATTCCTTATTCCATAGAAAAGCCTTGACTTGAGGTTAGATTTTTTTTATATT
TTGTTTTGTGTTATTTTTTTCTTTAACATCCCTAAAATTTTCCTTACATGTTTTACTAGCCAGATTTTTC
CTCCTCTCCTGACTACTCCCAGTCATAGCTGTCCCTCTTCTCTTATGGAGATCCCTCGACCTGCAGCCCA
AGCTTGAATTCTCTAGAATTACCCTGTTATCCCTATGCTTGGTTTACCGAGCTCTTATTGGTTTTCAAAC
TTCATTGACTGTGCCCAACGCGCCTGGGAGCTCACGGGGACAGCCCCCCCCCAAAGCCCCCAGGGATGTA
ATTACGTCCCTCCCCCGCTAGGGGGCAGCAGCGAGCCGCCCGGGGCTCCGCTCCGGTCCGGCGCTCCCCC
CGCATCCCCGAGCCGGCAGCGTGCGGGGACAGCCCGGGCACGGGGAAGGTGGCACGGGATCGCTTTCCTC
TGAACGCTTCTCGCTGCTCTTTGAGCCTGCAGACACCTGGGGGGATACGGGGAAAAAGCTAGGCTGAAAG
ACCGGTTCTTAGAATGACACGCGCCTGGGAGCTCACGGGGACAGCCCCCCCCCAAAGCCCCCAGGGATGT
AATTACGTCCCTCCCCCGCTAGGGGGCAGCAGCGAGCCGCCCGGGGCTCCGCTCCGGTCCGGCGCTCCCC
CCGCATCCCCGAGCCGGCAGCGTGCGGGGACAGCCCGGGCACGGGGAAGGTGGCACGGGATCGCTTTCCT
CTGAACGCTTCTCGCTGCTCTTTGAGCCTGCAGACACCTGGGGGGATACGGGGAAAAAGCTAACTTCTGA
GACGACAACTTTGTATAGAAAAGTTGGCTCCGAATTCGCCCTTGACAGCAGAGATCCAGTTTGGTTAATT
AATTGGCTCCGGTGCCCGTCAGTGGGCAGAGCGCACATCGCCCACAGTCCCCGAGAAGTTGTGGGGAGGG
GTCGGCAATTGAACCGGTGCCTAGAGAAGGTGGCGCGGGGTAAACTGGGAAAGTGATGTCGTGTACTGGC
TCCGCCTTTTTCCCGAGGGTGGGGGAGAACCGTATATAAGTGCAGTAGTCGCCGTGAACGTTCTTTTTCG
CAACGGGTTTGCCGCCAGAACACAGGTAAGTGCCGTGTGTGGTTCCCGCGGGCCTGGCCTCTTTACGGGT
TATGGCCCTTGCGTGCCTTGAATTACTTCCACCTGGCTGCAGTACGTGATTCTTGATCCCGAGCTTCGGG
TTGGAAGTGGGTGGGAGAGTTCGAGGCCTTGCGCTTAAGGAGCCCCTTCGCCTCGTGCTTGAGTTGAGGC
CTGGCCTGGGCGCTGGGGCCGCCGCGTGCGAATCTGGTGGCACCTTCGCGCCTGTCTCGCTGCTTTCGAT
AAGTCTCTAGCCATTTAAAATTTTTGATGACCTGCTGCGACGCTTTTTTTCTGGCAAGATAGTCTTGTAA
ATGCGGGCCAAGATCTGCACACTGGTATTTCGGTTTTTGGGGCCGCGGGCGGCGACGGGGCCCGTGCGTC
CCAGCGCACATGTTCGGCGAGGCGGGGCCTGCGAGCGCGGCCACCGAGAATCGGACGGGGGTAGTCTCAA
GCTGGCCGGCCTGCTCTGGTGCCTGGCCTCGCGCCGCCGTGTATCGCCCCGCCCTGGGCGGCAAGGCTGG
CCCGGTCGGCACCAGTTGCGTGAGCGGAAAGATGGCCGCTTCCCGGCCCTGCTGCAGGGAGCTCAAAATG
GAGGACGCGGCGCTCGGGAGAGCGGGCGGGTGAGTCACCCACACAAAGGAAAAGGGCCTTTCCGTCCTCA
GCCGTCGCTTCATGTGACTCCACGGAGTACCGGGCGCCGTCCAGGCACCTCGATTAGTTCTCGAGCTTTT
GGAGTACGTCGTCTTTAGGTTGGGGGGAGGGGTTTTATGCGATGGAGTTTCCCCACACTGAGTGGGTGGA
GACTGAAGTTAGGCCAGCTTGGCACTTGATGTAATTCTCCTTGGAATTTGCCCTTTTTGAGTTTGGATCT
TGGTTCATTCTCAAGCCTCAGACAGTGGTTCAAAGTTTTTTTCTTCCATTTCAGGTGTCGTGAGAAGGGC
GAATTCGACCCAAGTTTGTACAAAAAAGCAGGCTGGATCCAGGTGCCACCATGGTGAGCGAGCTGATTAA
GGAGAACATGCACATGAAGCTGTACATGGAGGGCACCGTGAACAACCACCACTTCAAGTGCACATCCGAG
GGCGAAGGCAAGCCCTACGAGGGCACCCAGACCATGAGAATCAAGGCGGTCGAGGGCGGCCCTCTCCCCT
TCGCCTTCGACATCCTGGCTACCAGCTTCATGTACGGCAGCAAAACCTTCATCAACCACACCCAGGGCAT
CCCCGACTTCTTTAAGCAGTCCTTCCCCGAGGGCTTCACATGGGAGAGAGTCACCACATACGAAGATGGG
GGCGTGCTGACCGCTACCCAGGACACCAGCCTCCAGGACGGCTGCCTCATCTACAACGTCAAGATCAGAG
GGGTGAACTTCCCATCCAACGGCCCTGTGATGCAGAAGAAAACACTCGGCTGGGAGGCCTCCACCGAGAC
ACTGTACCCCGCTGACGGCGGCCTGGAAGGCAGAGCCGACATGGCCCTGAAGCTCGTGGGCGGGGGCCAC
CTGATCTGCAACCTTAAGACCACATACAGATCCAAGAAACCCGCTAAGAACCTCAAGATGCCCGGCGTCT
ACTATGTGGACAGGAGACTGGAAAGAATCAAGGAGGCCGACAAAGAGACATACGTCGAGCAGCACGAGGT
GGCTGTGGCCAGATACTGCGACCTCCCTAGCAAACTGGGGCACAAACTTAATTGAGAATTCTACCACCCA
GCTTTCTTGTACAAAGTGGTACGTCTCAAGACCAGAGGTCTCTGCTTAGAAGTAAAGTCGGAGTGTATCA
CAGAACCTAGTCGGAGTGTATCACAGAACCTAGTCGGAGTGTATCACAGAACCTAGTCGGAGTGTATCAC
AGAACCTCAACCAGAAGAGACCTGTGCTTCACTCCTCAGGTGCAGGCTGCCTATCAGAAGGTGGTGGCTG
GTGTGGCCAATGCCCTGGCTCACAAATACCACTGAGATCTTTTTCCCTCTGCCAAAAATTATGGGGACAT
CATGAAGCCCCTTGAGCATCTGACTTCTGGCTAATAAAGGAAATTTATTTTCATTGCAATAGTGTGTTGG
AATTTTTTGTGTCTCTCACTCGGAAGGACATATGGGAGGGCAAATCATTTAAAACATCAGAATGAGTATT
TGGTTTAGAGTTTGGCAACATATGCCCATATGCTGGCTGCCATGAACAAAGGTTGGCTATAAAGAGGTCA
TCAGTATATGAAACAGCCCCCTGCTGTCCATTCCTTATTCCATAGAAAAGCCTTGACTTGAGGTTAGATT
TTTTTTATATTTTGTTTTGTGTTATTTTTTTCTTTAACATCCCTAAAATTTTCCTTACATGTTTTACTAG
CCAGATTTTTCCTCCTCTCCTGACTACTCCCAGTCATAGCTGTCCCTCTTCTCTTATGGAGATCCCGAGC
GGTGCGTTTTTATGCTTGTAGTATTGTATAATGTTTTTAAGATCCAAGCTTCTGACCTCTTCTCTTCCTC
CCACAGGGCCTCGAGACAATTGCATCGATGGTACCAGTGAAAGTCTGCAATGAATTCGAGTTGGCGCGCC
TGTCATTCTAAATCTCTCTTTCAGCCTAAAGCTTTTTCCCCGTATCCCCCCAGGTGTCTGCAGGCTCAAA
GAGCAGCGAGAAGCGTTCAGAGGAAAGCGATCCCGTGCCACCTTCCCCGTGCCCGGGCTGTCCCCGCACG
CTGCCGGCTCGGGGATGCGGGGGGAGCGCCGGACCGGAGCGGAGCCCCGGGCGGCTCGCTGCTGCCCCCT
AGCGGGGGAGGGACGTAATTACATCCCTGGGGGCTTTGGGAGGGGGCTGTCCCCGTGAGCTCCCAGGCGC
GCCTGTCATTCTAAATCTCTCTTTCAGCCTAAAGCTTTTTCCCCGTATCCCCCCAGGTGTCTGCAGGCTC
AAAGAGCAGCGAGAAGCGTTCAGAGGAAAGCGATCCCGTGCCACCTTCCCCGTGCCCGGGCTGTCCCCGC
ACGCTGCCGGCTCGGGGATGCGGGGGGAGCGCCGGACCGGAGCGGAGCCCCGGGCGGCTCGCTGCTGCCC
CCTAGCGGGGGAGGGACGTAATTACATCCCTGGGGGCTTTGGGGGGGGGCTGTCCCCGTGAGCTCCCAGG
CGCGCCAACTCGGTACCGTATCGATGTCGACGTTAACGCTAGTGATATCAACTTTGTATAGAAAAGTTGG
CTCCGAATTCGCCCTTGACAGCAGAGATCCAGTTTGGTTAATTAATTGGCTCCGGTGCCCGTCAGTGGGC
AGAGCGCACATCGCCCACAGTCCCCGAGAAGTTGTGGGGAGGGGTCGGCAATTGAACCGGTGCCTAGAGA
AGGTGGCGCGGGGTAAACTGGGAAAGTGATGTCGTGTACTGGCTCCGCCTTTTTCCCGAGGGTGGGGGAG
AACCGTATATAAGTGCAGTAGTCGCCGTGAACGTTCTTTTTCGCAACGGGTTTGCCGCCAGAACACAGGT
AAGTGCCGTGTGTGGTTCCCGCGGGCCTGGCCTCTTTACGGGTTATGGCCCTTGCGTGCCTTGAATTACT
TCCACCTGGCTGCAGTACGTGATTCTTGATCCCGAGCTTCGGGTTGGAAGTGGGTGGGAGAGTTCGAGGC
CTTGCGCTTAAGGAGCCCCTTCGCCTCGTGCTTGAGTTGAGGCCTGGCCTGGGCGCTGGGGCCGCCGCGT
GCGAATCTGGTGGCACCTTCGCGCCTGTCTCGCTGCTTTCGATAAGTCTCTAGCCATTTAAAATTTTTGA
TGACCTGCTGCGACGCTTTTTTTCTGGCAAGATAGTCTTGTAAATGCGGGCCAAGATCTGCACACTGGTA
TTTCGGTTTTTGGGGCCGCGGGCGGCGACGGGGCCCGTGCGTCCCAGCGCACATGTTCGGCGAGGCGGGG
CCTGCGAGCGCGGCCACCGAGAATCGGACGGGGGTAGTCTCAAGCTGGCCGGCCTGCTCTGGTGCCTGGC
CTCGCGCCGCCGTGTATCGCCCCGCCCTGGGCGGCAAGGCTGGCCCGGTCGGCACCAGTTGCGTGAGCGG
AAAGATGGCCGCTTCCCGGCCCTGCTGCAGGGAGCTCAAAATGGAGGACGCGGCGCTCGGGAGAGCGGGC
GGGTGAGTCACCCACACAAAGGAAAAGGGCCTTTCCGTCCTCAGCCGTCGCTTCATGTGACTCCACGGAG
TACCGGGCGCCGTCCAGGCACCTCGATTAGTTCTCGAGCTTTTGGAGTACGTCGTCTTTAGGTTGGGGGG
AGGGGTTTTATGCGATGGAGTTTCCCCACACTGAGTGGGTGGAGACTGAAGTTAGGCCAGCTTGGCACTT
GATGTAATTCTCCTTGGAATTTGCCCTTTTTGAGTTTGGATCTTGGTTCATTCTCAAGCCTCAGACAGTG
GTTCAAAGTTTTTTTCTTCCATTTCAGGTGTCGTGAGAAGGGCGAATTCGACCCAAGTTTGTACAAAAAA
GCAGGCTCGCCACCATGGTGAGCAAGGGCGAGGAGCTGTTCACCGGGGTGGTGCCCATCCTGGTCGAGCT
GGACGGCGACGTAAACGGCCACAAGTTCAGCGTGAGGGGCGAGGGCGAGGGCGATGCCACCAACGGCAAG
CTGACCCTGAAGTTCATCTGCACCACCGGCAAGCTGCCCGTGCCCTGGCCCACCCTCGTGACCACCCTGA
GCCACGGCGTGCAGTGCTTCGCCCGCTACCCCGACCACATGAAGCAGCACGACTTCTTCAAGTCCGCCAT
GCCCGAAGGCTACGTCCAGGAGCGCACCATCTTCTTCAAGGACGACGGCACCTACAAGACCCGCGCCGAG
GTGAAGTTCGAGGGCGACACCCTAGTGAACCGCATCGAGCTGAAGGGCGTCGACTTCAAGGAGGACGGCA
ACATCCTGGGGCACAAGCTGGAGTACAACTTCAACAGCCACAACATCTATATCATGGCCGTCAAGCAGAA
GAACGGCATCAAGGTGAACTTCAAGATCCGCCACAACGTGGAGGACGGCAGCGTGCAGCTCGCCGACCAC
TACCAGCAGAACACCCCCATCGGCGACGGCCCCGTGCTGCTGCCCGACAGCCACTACCTGAGCACCCAGT
CCGTGCTGAGCAAAGACCCCAACGAGAAGCGCGATCACATGGTCCTGCTGGAGTTCCGCACCGCCGCCGG
GATCACTCTCGGCATGGACGAGCTGTACAAGTAATACCACCCAGCTTTCTTGTACAAAGTGGTACGCGTG
AATTCACTCCTCAGGTGCAGGCTGCCTATCAGAAGGTGGTGGCTGGTGTGGCCAATGCCCTGGCTCACAA
ATACCACTGAGATCTTTTTCCCTCTGCCAAAAATTATGGGGACATCATGAAGCCCCTTGAGCATCTGACT
TCTGGCTAATAAAGGAAATTTATTTTCATTGCAATAGTGTGTTGGAATTTTTTGTGTCTCTCACTCGGAA
GGACATATGGGAGGGCAAATCATTTAAAACATCAGAATGAGTATTTGGTTTAGAGTTTGGCAACATATGC
CCATATGCTGGCTGCCATGAACAAAGGTTGGCTATAAAGAGGTCATCAGTATATGAAACAGCCCCCTGCT
GTCCATTCCTTATTCCATAGAAAAGCCTTGACTTGAGGTTAGATTTTTTTTATATTTTGTTTTGTGTTAT
TTTTTTCTTTAACATCCCTAAAATTTTCCTTACATGTTTTACTAGCCAGATTTTTCCTCCTCTCCTGACT
ACTCCCAGTCATAGCTGTCCCTCTTCTCTTATGGAGATCCCTCGACCTGCAGCCCAAGCTTGGCGTAATC
ATGGTCATAGCTGTTTCCTGTGTGAAATTGTTATCCGCTCACAATTCCACACAACATACGAGCCGGAAGC
ATAAAGTGTAAAGCCTGGGGTGCCTAATGAGTGAGCTAACTCACATTAATTGCGTTGCGCTCACTGCCCG
CTTTCCAGTCGGGAAACCTGTCGTGCCAGCGGATCGACAGTACTAAGCTTGGTCTAATACCCAATCTCTC
GTCTTATCCAGATGTTTTATACGCCTCTGGCCCGTGTCTCAAAATCTCTGATGTTACATTGCACAAGATA
AAATAATATCATCATGAACAATAAAACTGTCTGCTTACATAAACAGTAATACAAGGGGTGTTATGAGCCA
TATTCAACGGGAAACGTCGAGGCCGCGATTAAATTCCAACATGGATGCTGATTTATATGGGTATAAATGG
GCTCGCGATAATGTCGGGCAATCAGGTGCGACAATCTATCGCTTGTATGGGAAGCCCGATGCGCCAGAGT
TGTTTCTGAAACATGGCAAAGGTAGCGTTGCCAATGATGTTACAGATGAGATGGTCAGACTAAACTGGCT
GACGGAATTTATGCCTCTTCCGACCATCAAGCATTTTATCCGTACTCCTGATGATGCATGGTTACTCACC
ACTGCGATCCCCGGAAAAACAGCATTCCAGGTATTAGAAGAATATCCTGATTCAGGTGAAAATATTGTTG
ATGCGCTGGCAGTGTTCCTGCGCCGGTTGCATTCGATTCCTGTTTGTAATTGTCCTTTTAACAGCGATCG
CGTATTTCGTCTCGCTCAGGCGCAATCACGAATGAATAACGGTTTGGTTGATGCGAGTGATTTTGATGAC
GAGCGTAATGGCTGGCCTGTTGAACAAGTCTGGAAAGAAATGCATAAACTTTTGCCATTCTCACCGGATT
CAGTCGTCACTCATGGTGATTTCTCACTTGATAACCTTATTTTTGACGAGGGGAAATTAATAGGTTGTAT
TGATGTTGGACGAGTCGGAATCGCAGACCGATACCAGGATCTTGCCATCCTATGGAACTGCCTCGGTGAG
TTTTCTCCTTCATTACAGAAACGGCTTTTTCAAAAATATGGTATTGATAATCCTGATATGAATAAATTGC
AGTTTCATTTGATGCTCGATGAGTTTTTCTAATCAGAATTGGTTAATTGGTTGTAACACTGGCAGAGCAT
TACGCTGACTTGACGGGACGGCGCAAGCTCATGACCAAAATCCCTTAACGTGAGTTACGCGTCGTTCCAC
TGAGCGTCAGAGGTATCACTAGTATTACAGAGGTAAGTTATAACAGTCGCCTAACCC
Features (pLannotate 1.2.2; 28 found; start..end, strand, type, name):
     87..675     -  rep_origin     ori: high-copy-number ColE1/pMB1/pBR322/pUC origin of replication
    846..1706    -  CDS            AmpR: β-lactamase; bla; confers resistance to ampicillin, carbenicillin, and related antibiotics
   1707..1778    -  promoter       AmpR promoter: bla
   1857..2456    +  CDS            PuroR: puromycin N-acetyltransferase; pac from Streptomyces alboniger; confers resistance to puromycin
   2461..2541    +  CDS            HBB (fragment): HBB_PONPY - Experimental evidence at transcript level: Swiss-Prot protein existence level 2. Involved in oxygen transport from the lung to the various peripheral tissues. From Pongo pygmaeus (Bornean orangutan).
   2612..2667    +  polyA_signal   β-globin poly(A) signal: rabbit β-globin polyadenylation signal (Gil and Proudfoot, 1987)
   3646..3666    +  protein_bind   attB4: mutant version of attB; core recombination site for the Gateway® BP reaction BP Clonase™
   3734..3945    +  promoter       EF-1α core promoter: core promoter for human elongation factor EF-1α
   3946..4884    +  intron         EF-1α intron A: intron upstream of the start codon of human EF-1α
   4911..4931    +  protein_bind   attB1: mutant version of attB; core recombination site for the Gateway® BP reaction BP Clonase™
   4951..5646    +  CDS            mKate2: mKate2 is a basic (constitutively fluorescent) red fluorescent protein published in 2009, derived from Entacmaea quadricolor. It is reported to be a rapidly-maturing monomer with moderate acid sensitivity.
   5666..5690    -  protein_bind   attB2: mutant version of attB; recombination site for the Gateway® BP reaction BP Clonase™
   5838..5912    +  CDS            HBB (fragment): HBB_PONPY - Experimental evidence at transcript level: Swiss-Prot protein existence level 2. Involved in oxygen transport from the lung to the various peripheral tissues. From Pongo pygmaeus (Bornean orangutan).
   5983..6038    +  polyA_signal   β-globin poly(A) signal: rabbit β-globin polyadenylation signal (Gil and Proudfoot, 1987)
   6422..6447    +  misc_feature   SA: splice acceptor site
   7119..7139    +  protein_bind   attB4: mutant version of attB; core recombination site for the Gateway® BP reaction BP Clonase™
   7207..7418    +  promoter       EF-1α core promoter: core promoter for human elongation factor EF-1α
   7419..8357    +  intron         EF-1α intron A: intron upstream of the start codon of human EF-1α
   8384..8404    +  protein_bind   attB1: mutant version of attB; core recombination site for the Gateway® BP reaction BP Clonase™
   8415..9131    +  CDS            EBFP2: EBFP2 is a basic (constitutively fluorescent) blue fluorescent protein published in 2007, derived from Aequorea victoria. It is reported to be a rapidly-maturing monomer with moderate acid sensitivity.
   9139..9163    -  protein_bind   attB2: mutant version of attB; recombination site for the Gateway® BP reaction BP Clonase™
   9167..9247    +  CDS            HBB (fragment): HBB_PONPY - Experimental evidence at transcript level: Swiss-Prot protein existence level 2. Involved in oxygen transport from the lung to the various peripheral tissues. From Pongo pygmaeus (Bornean orangutan).
   9318..9373    +  polyA_signal   β-globin poly(A) signal: rabbit β-globin polyadenylation signal (Gil and Proudfoot, 1987)
   9756..9778    -  protein_bind   lac operator (fragment): The lac repressor binds to the lac operator to inhibit transcription in E. coli. This inhibition can be relieved by adding lactose or isopropyl-β-D-thiogalactopyranoside (IPTG). lac repressor encoded by lacI
   9782..9812    -  promoter       lac promoter: promoter for the E. coli lac operon
   9827..9848    -  protein_bind   CAP binding site: CAP binding activates transcription in the presence of cAMP. E. coli catabolite activator protein
   9861..9900    -  CDS            lacI (fragment): lac repressor; lacI; The lac repressor binds to the lac operator to inhibit transcription in E. coli. This inhibition can be relieved by adding lactose or isopropyl-β-D-thiogalactopyranoside (IPTG).
  10073..10882   +  CDS            KanR: aminoglycoside phosphotransferase; aph(3')-Ia; confers resistance to kanamycin in bacteria or G418 (Geneticin®) in eukaryotes
