[The description below was written by a language model from this plasmid's Addgene catalogue record and pLannotate feature annotations shown in this document.]
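Description:
LSB-hsa-miR-152-5p is a mammalian expression plasmid of about 11 kb, built on the Low Sensor Backbone (LSB) and used as a fluorescent reporter of microRNA activity in synthetic biology work. It is propagated in E. coli from a high-copy ColE1/pUC-type origin. It carries both a β-lactamase gene and an aph(3')-Ia kanamycin resistance gene, and the record lists dual ampicillin and kanamycin selection. Remnants of a lac promoter/operator region are also annotated in the bacterial portion of the backbone.

The payload consists of two parallel transcription units, each driven by the human EF-1α core promoter with its intron A and terminated by a rabbit β-globin polyadenylation region. Gateway attB4, attB1 and attB2 scars flank the promoters and coding sequences, reflecting modular assembly. One unit encodes the red fluorescent protein mKate2 and, according to the catalogue entry, carries the hsa-miR-152-5p target in its 3' UTR. The target itself is not annotated in the feature table, although there is an unannotated gap between the attB2 site and the β-globin sequence. The other unit encodes the blue protein EBFP2 and serves as an internal reference that the miRNA does not regulate. When miR-152-5p is active in transfected cells, mKate2 output falls relative to EBFP2, giving a ratiometric readout of miRNA-mediated repression.

A puromycin N-acetyltransferase gene with its own β-globin poly(A) is also present for selection in mammalian cells, though no promoter is annotated immediately upstream of it. The depositor warns that the repeated poly(A) elements make the plasmid inherently unstable. They also note small insertions flanking the puromycin coding region in the physical plasmid relative to the deposited sequence, which are said not to affect puromycin selection.
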