Addgene plasmid #103261: LSB-hsa-miR-152-5p
Purpose: Used to sense miRNA activity using fluorescence based tools. hsa-miR-152-5p target in 3' UTR of of mKate. miRNA activity can be measured by the repression of mKate2 relative to EBFP2 fluorescent proteins . Plasmid is inherently unstable; please see Depositor Comments
Depositing lab: Ron Weiss. Depositing organization: Massachusetts Institute of Technology. Publication: A mixed antagonistic/synergistic miRNA repression model enables accurate predictions of multi-input miRNA sensor activity. Gam JJ, Babb J, Weiss R. Nat Commun. 2018 Jun 22;9(1):2430. doi: 10.1038/s41467-018-04575-0. PubMed 29934631.
Backbone
  Vector backbone: Low Sensor Backbone (LSB)
  Vector type: Mammalian Expression, Synthetic Biology
Growth in bacteria
  Bacterial resistance: Ampicillin and Kanamycin, 100 & 50 μg/mL
  Growth temperature: 30°C
  Growth strain: NEB Stable
  Copy number: High Copy
Gene/Insert
  Gene/Insert name: hsa-miR-152-5p target
  Species: H. sapiens (human)
  Entrez Gene: MIR152 (a.k.a. MIRN152, mir-152)
  Promoter: EF-1a
  Cloning method: Gibson Cloning
Terms and licenses: Academic/Nonprofit Terms; Industry Terms: Not Available to Industry
Depositor comments: Please note that this plasmid is inherently unstable due to a repeating poly A element. We recommend performing a diagnostic digest on multiple colonies upon receipt. The depositors would like to note the presence of several discrepancies between the depositor sequence and physical plasmid sequence. In particular, the sequences upstream and downstream of the puromycin coding region have 10 bp insertions which do not affect the ability to perform puromycin selection. The sequences for those regions within the physical plasmids are as follows: Upstream of Puro: GAATTCGACCGCCTGTCTCAAGGTGCCACC; Downstream of Puro: GCTTTGAGACTACGCGTGAATTCACTCCTC.
How to cite: LSB-hsa-miR-152-5p was a gift from Ron Weiss (Addgene plasmid # 103261 ; http://n2t.net/addgene:103261 ; RRID:Addgene_103261)
