>Addgene plasmid #103261 | LSB-hsa-miR-152-5p | depositor partial sequence | sequence record 195572 | hsa-miR-152-5p target
AGTCGGAGTGTATCACAGAACCT
