>Addgene plasmid #103261 | LSB-hsa-miR-152-5p | addgene partial sequence | sequence record 270053 | mKate2-F 5'-ACCCGCTAAGAACCTCAAGA-3'
TCAAGGAGGCCGACAAAGAGACATACGTCGAGCAGCACGAGGTGGCTGTGGCCAGATACTGCGACCTCCC
TAGCAAACTGGGGCACAAACTTAATTGAGAATTCTACCACCCAGCTTTCTTGTACAAAGTGGTACGTCTC
AAGACCAGAGGTCTCTGCTTAGAAGTAAAGTCGGAGTGTATCACAGAACCTAGTCGGAGTGTATCACAGA
ACCTAGTCGGAGTGTATCACAGAACCTAGTCGGAGTGTATCACAGAACCTCAACCAGAAGAGACCTGTGC
TTCACTCCTCAGGTGCAGGCTGCCTATCAGAAGGTGGTGGCTGGTGTGGCCAATGCCCTGGCTCACAAAT
ACCACTGAGATCTTTTTCCCTCTGCCAAAAATTATGGGGACATCATGAAGCCCCTTGAGCATCTGACTTC
TGGCTAATAAAGGAAATTTATTTTCATTGCAATAGTGTGTTGGAATTTTTTGTGTCTCTCACTCGGAAGG
ACATATGGGAGGGCAAATCATTTAAAACATCAGAATGAGTATTTGGTTTAGAGTTTGGCAACATATGCCC
ATATGCTGGCTGCCATGAACAAAGGTTGGCTATAAA
